>Addgene plasmid #168360 | pTL126 | addgene full sequence | sequence record 349471 | Addgene NGS Result
CGGTGCGGGCCTCTTCGCTATTACGCCAGATCCTTTTGTTGTTTCCGGGTGTACAATATGGACTTCCTCT
TTTCTGGCAACCAAACCCATACATCGGGATTCCTATAATACCTTCGTTGGTCTCCCTAACATGTAGGTGG
CGGAGGGGAGATATACAATAGAACAGATACCAGACAAGACATAATGGGCTAAACAAGACTACACCAATTA
CACTGCCTCATTGATGGTGGTACATAACGAACTAATACTGTAGCCCTAGACTTGATAGCCATCATCATAT
CGAAGTTTCACTACCCTTTTTCCATTTGCCATCTATTGAAGTAATAATAGGCGCATGCAACTTCTTTTCT
TTTTTTTTCTTTTCTCTCTCCCCCGTTGTTGTCTCACCATATCCGCAATGACAAAAAAATGATGGAAGAC
ACTAAAGGAAAAAATTAACGACAAAGACAGCACCAACAGATGTCGTTGTTCCAGAGCTGATGAGGGGTAT
CTCGAAGCACACGAAACTTTTTCCTTCCTTCATTCACGCACACTACTCTCTAATGAGCAACGGTATACGG
CCTTCCTTCCAGTTACTTGAATTTGAAATAAAAAAAAGTTTGCTGTCTTGCTATCAAGTATAAATAGACC
TGCAATTATTAATCTTTTGTTTCCTCGTCATTGTTCTCGTTCCCTTTCTTCCTTGTTTCTTTTTCTGCAC
AATATTTCAAGCTATACCAAGCATACAATCAACTCCAAGCTTGAAGCAAGCCTCCTGAAAGATGAAGCTA
CTGTCTTCTATCGAACAAGCATGCGATATTTGCCGACTTAAAAAGCTCAAGTGCTCCAAAGAAAAACCGA
AGTGCGCCAAGTGTCTGAAGAACAACTGGGAGTGTCGCTACTCTCCCAAAACCAAAAGGTCTCCGCTGAC
TAGGGCACATCTGACAGAAGTGGAATCAAGGCTAGAAAGACTGGAACAGCTATTTCTACTGATTTTTCCT
CGAGAAGACCTTGACATGATTTTGAAAATGGATTCTTTACAGGATATAAAAGCATTGTTAACAGGATTAT
TTGTACAAGATAATGTGAATAAAGATGCCGTCACAGATAGATTGGCTTCAGTGGAGACTGATATGCCTCT
AACATTGAGACAGCATAGAATAAGTGCGACATCATCATCGGAAGAGAGTAGTAACAAAGGTCAAAGACAG
TTGACTGTATCGCCGGAATTTGTAATACGACTCACTATAGGGCGAGCCGCCATCATGGAGGAGCAGAAGC
TGATCTCAGAGGAGGACCTGCATATGGCCATGGAGGCCGAATTCCAGCCGGGTAGCGACAAATACCACAA
ACGCGCCCTGAAAGTGGCAGCCACCGTGAGCGGTGTGGTGAGCATTACCGTTGCCGGTCGCGATCGCGAT
CTGCTGGTGGTGATTGGTGATGGTGTGGATGAGAGCCACCTGACCAAAAAGCTGAAGAAAGAAGTTGGCG
AAGCCGAAATTGTGCAGCTGCGCACCCTGCCGGAAGGTACAAGCGCCAGCGGTTATCTGTAAGGATCCGT
CGACCTGCAGCGGCCGCATAACTAGCATAACCCCTTGGGGCCTCTAAACGGGTCTTGAGGGGTTTTTTGC
GCGCTTGCAGCCAAGCTAATTCCGGGCGAATTTCTTATGATTTATGATTTTTATTATTAAATAAGTTATA
AAAAAAATAAGTGTATACAAATTTTAAAGTGACTCTTAGGTTTTAAAACGAAAATTCTTATTCTTGAGTA
ACTCTTTCCTGTAGGTCAGGTTGCTTTCTCAGGTATAGCATGAGGTCGCTCTTATTGACCACACCTCTAC
CGGCATGCAAGCTTGGCGTAATCATGGTCATAGCTGTTTCCTGTGTGAAATTGTTATCCGCTCACAATTC
CACACAACATACGAGCCGGAAGCATAAAGTGTAAAGCCTGGGGTGCCTAATGAGTGAGCTAACTCACATT
AATTGCGTTGCGCTCACTGCCCGCTTTCCAGTCGGGAAACCTGTCGTGCCAGCTGCATTAATGAATCGGC
CAACGCGCGGGGAGAGGCGGTTTGCGTATTGGGCGCTCTTCCGCTTCCTCGCTCACTGACTCGCTGCGCT
CGGTCGTTCGGCTGCGGCGAGCGGTATCAGCTCACTCAAAGGCGGTAATACGGTTATCCACAGAATCAGG
GGATAACGCAGGAAAGAACATGTGAGCAAAAGGCCAGCAAAAGGCCAGGAACCGTAAAAAGGCCGCGTTG
CTGGCGTTTTTCCATAGGCTCCGCCCCCCTGACGAGCATCACAAAAATCGACGCTCAAGTCAGAGGTGGC
GAAACCCGACAGGACTATAAAGATACCAGGCGTTTCCCCCTGGAAGCTCCCTCGTGCGCTCTCCTGTTCC
GACCCTGCCGCTTACCGGATACCTGTCCGCCTTTCTCCCTTCGGGAAGCGTGGCGCTTTCTCATAGCTCA
CGCTGTAGGTATCTCAGTTCGGTGTAGGTCGTTCGCTCCAAGCTGGGCTGTGTGCACGAACCCCCCGTTC
AGCCCGACCGCTGCGCCTTATCCGGTAACTATCGTCTTGAGTCCAACCCGGTAAGACACGACTTATCGCC
ACTGGCAGCAGCCACTGGTAACAGGATTAGCAGAGCGAGGTATGTAGGCGGTGCTACAGAGTTCTTGAAG
TGGTGGCCTAACTACGGCTACACTAGAAGAACAGTATTTGGTATCTGCGCTCTGCTGAAGCCAGTTACCT
TCGGAAAAAGAGTTGGTAGCTCTTGATCCGGCAAACAAACCACCGCTGGTAGCGGTGGTTTTTTTGTTTG
CAAGCAGCAGATTACGCGCAGAAAAAAAGGATCTCAAGAAGATCCTTTGATCTTTTCTACGGGGTCTGAC
GCTCAGTGGAACGAAAACTCACGTTAAGGGATTTTGGTCATGAGATTATCAAAAAGGATCTTCACCTAGA
TCCTTTTAAATTAAAAATGAAGTTTTAAATCAATCTAAAGTATATATGAGTAACCTGAGGCTATGGCAGG
GCCTGCCGCCCCGACGTTGGCTGCGAGCCCTGGGCCTTCACCCGAACTTGGGGGGTGGGGTGGGGAAAAG
GAAGAAACGCGGGCGTATTGGCCCCAATGGGGTCTCGGTGGGGTATCGACAGAGTGCCAGCCCTGGGACC
GAACCCCGCGTTTATGAACAAACGACCCAACACCGTGCGTTTTATTCTGTCTTTTTATTGCCGTCATAGC
GCGGGTTCCTTCCGGTATTGTCTCCTTCCGTGTTTCAGTTAGCCTCCCCCTAGGGTGGGCGAAGAACTCC
AGCATGAGATCCCCGCGCTGGAGGATCATCCAGCCGGCGTCCCGGAAAACGATTCCGAAGCCCAACCTTT
CATAGAAGGCGGCGGTGGAATCGAAATCTCGTGATGGCAGGTTGGGCGTCGCTTGGTCGGTCATTTCGAA
CCCCAGAGTCCCGCTCAGAAGAACTCGTCAAGAAGGCGATAGAAGGCGATGCGCTGCGAATCGGGAGCGG
CGATACCGTAAAGCACGAGGAAGCGGTCAGCCCATTCGCCGCCAAGCTCTTCAGCAATATCACGGGTAGC
CAACGCTATGTCCTGATAGCGGTCCGCCACACCCAGCCGGCCACAGTCGATGAATCCAGAAAAGCGGCCA
TTTTCCACCATGATATTCGGCAAGCAGGCATCGCCATGAGTCACGACGAGATCCTCGCCGTCGGGCATGC
TCGCCTTGAGCCTGGCGAACAGTTCGGCTGGCGCGAGCCCCTGATGCTCTTCGTCCAGATCATCCTGATC
GACAAGACCGGCTTCCATCCGAGTACGTGCTCGCTCGATGCGATGTTTCGCTTGGTGGTCGAATGGGCAG
GTAGCCGGATCAAGCGTATGCAGCCGCCGCATTGCATCAGCCATGATGGATACTTTCTCGGCAGGAGCAA
GGTGAGATGACAGGAGATCCTGCCCCGGCACTTCGCCCAATAGCAGCCAGTCCCTTCCCGCTTCAGTGAC
AACGTCGAGCACAGCTGCGCAAGGAACGCCCGTCGTGGCCAGCCACGATAGCCGCGCTGCCTCGTCTTGC
AGTTCATTCAGGGCACCGGACAGGTCGGTCTTGACAAAAAGAACCGGGCGCCCCTGCGCTGACAGCCGGA
ACACGGCGGCATCAGAGCAGCCGATTGTCTGTTGTGCCCAGTCATAGCCGAATAGCCTCTCCACCCAAGC
GGCCGGAGAACCTGCGTGCAATCCATCTTGTTCAATCATACTCTTCCTTTTTCAATATTATTGAAGCATT
TATCAGGGTTATTGTCTCATGAGCGGATACATATTTGAATGTATTTAGAAAAATAAACAAATAGGGGTTC
CGCGCACATTTCCCCGAAAAGTGCCACCTGAACGAAGCATCTGTGCTTCATTTTGTAGAACAAAAATGCA
ACGCGAGAGCGCTAATTTTTCAAACAAAGAATCTGAGCTGCATTTTTACAGAACAGAAATGCAACGCGAA
AGCGCTATTTTACCAACGAAGAATCTGTGCTTCATTTTTGTAAAACAAAAATGCAACGCGAGAGCGCTAA
TTTTTCAAACAAAGAATCTGAGCTGCATTTTTACAGAACAGAAATGCAACGCGAGAGCGCTATTTTACCA
ACAAAGAATCTATACTTCTTTTTTGTTCTACAAAAATGCATCCCGAGAGCGCTATTTTTCTAACAAAGCA
TCTTAGATTACTTTTTTTCTCCTTTGTGCGCTCTATAATGCAGTCTCTTGATAACTTTTTGCACTGTAGG
TCCGTTAAGGTTAGAAGAAGGCTACTTTGGTGTCTATTTTCTCTTCCATAAAAAAAGCCTGACTCCACTT
CCCGCGTTTACTGATTACTAGCGAAGCTGCGGGTGCATTTTTTCAAGATAAAGGCATCCCCGATTATATT
CTATACCGATGTGGATTGCGCATACTTTGTGAACAGAAAGTGATAGCGTTGATGATTCTTCATTGGTCAG
AAAATTATGAACGGTTTCTTCTATTTTGTCTCTATATACTACGTATAGGAAATGTTTACATTTTCGTATT
GTTTTCGATTCACTCTATGAATAGTTCTTACTACAATTTTTTTGTCTAAAGAGTAATACTAGAGATAAAC
ATAAAAAATGTAGAGGTCGAGTTTAGATGCAAGTTCAAGGAGCGAAAGGTGGATGGGTAGGTTATATAGG
GATATAGCACAGAGATATATAGCAAAGAGATACTTTTGAGCAATGTTTGTGGAAGCGGTATTCGCAATAT
TTTAGTAGCTCGTTACAGTCCGGTGCGTTTTTGGTTTTTTGAAAGTGCGTCTTCAGAGCGCTTTTGGTTT
TCAAAAGCGCTCTGAAGTTCCTATACTTTCTAGAGAATAGGAACTTCGGAATAGGAACTTCAAAGCGTTT
CCGAAAACGAGCGCTTCCGAAAATGCAACGCGAGCTGCGCACATACAGCTCACTGTTCACGTCGCACCTA
TATCTGCGTGTTGCCTGTATATATATATACATGAGAAGAACGGCATAGTGCGTGTTTATGCTTAAATGCG
TACTTATATGCGTCTATTTATGTAGGATGAAAGGTAGTCTAGTACCTCCTGTGATATTATCCCATTCCAT
GCGGGGTATCGTATGCTTCCTTCAGCACTACCCTTTAGCTGTTCTATATGCTGCCACTCCTCAATTGGAT
TAGTCTCATCCTTCAATGCTATCATTTCCTTTGATATTGGATCATACTAAGAAACCATTATTATCATGAC
ATTAACCTATAAAAATAGGCGTATCACGAGGCCCTTTCGTCTCGCGCGTTTCGGTGATGACGGTGAAAAC
CTCTGACACATGCAGCTCCCGGAGACGGTCACAGCTTGTCTGTAAGCGGATGCCGGGAGCAGACAAGCCC
GTCAGGGCGCGTCAGCGGGTGTTGGCGGGTGTCGGGGCTGGCTTAACTATGCGGCATCAGAGCAGATTGT
ACTGAGAGTGCACCATAGATCAACGACATTACTATATATATAATATAGGAAGCATTTAATAGAACAGCAT
CGTAATATATGTGTACTTTGCAGTTATGACGCCAGATGGCAGTAGTGGAAGATATTCTTTATTGAAAAAT
AGCTTGTCACCTTACGTACAATCTTGATCCGGAGCTTTTCTTTTTTTGCCGATTAAGAATTAATTCGGTC
GAAAAAAGAAAAGGAGAGGGCCAAGAGGGAGGGCATTGGTGACTATTGAGCACGTGAGTATACGTGATTA
AGCACACAAAGGCAGCTTGGAGTATGTCTGTTATTAATTTCACAGGTAGTTCTGGTCCATTGGTGAAAGT
TTGCGGCTTGCAGAGCACAGAGGCCGCAGAATGTGCTCTAGATTCCGATGCTGACTTGCTGGGTATTATA
TGTGTGCCCAATAGAAAGAGAACAATTGACCCGGTTATTGCAAGGAAAATTTCAAGTCTTGTAAAAGCAT
ATAAAAATAGTTCAGGCACTCCGAAATACTTGGTTGGCGTGTTTCGTAATCAACCTAAGGAGGATGTTTT
GGCTCTGGTCAATGATTACGGCATTGATATCGTCCAACTGCATGGAGATGAGTCGTGGCAAGAATACCAA
GAGTTCCTCGGTTTGCCAGTTATTAAAAGACTCGTATTTCCAAAAGACTGCAACATACTACTCAGTGCAG
CTTCACAGAAACCTCATTCGTTTATTCCCTTGTTTGATTCAGAAGCAGGTGGGACAGGTGAACTTTTGGA
TTGGAACTCGATTTCTGACTGGGTTGGAAGGCAAGAGAGCCCCGAAAGCTTACATTTTATGTTAGCTGGT
GGACTGACGCCAGAAAATGTTGGTGATGCGCTTAGATTAAATGGCGTTATTGGTGTTGATGTAAGCGGAG
GTGTGGAGACAAATGGTGTAAAAGACTCTAACAAAATAGCAAATTTCGTCAAAAATGCTAAGAAATAGGT
TATTACTGAGTAGTATTTATTTAAGTATTGTTTGTGCACTTGCCGATCTATGCGGTGTGAAATACCGCAC
AGATGCGTAAGGAGAAAATACCGCATCAGGAAATTGTAAGCGTTAATATTTTGTTAAAATTCGCGTTAAA
TTTTTGTTAAATCAGCTCATTTTTTAACCAATAGGCCGAAATCGGCAAAATCCCTTATAAATCAAAAGAA
TAGACCGAGATAGGGT
[37 nt withheld, positions 7157-7193]
AAAGAACGTGGACTCCAACGTCAAAGG
[49 nt withheld, positions 7221-7269]
T
[91 nt withheld, positions 7271-7361]
G
[124 nt withheld, positions 7363-7486]
CCATTCGCCATTCAGGCTGCGCAACTGTTGGGAAGGGCGAT
Features (pLannotate 1.2.2; 23 found; start..end, strand, type, name):
     30..734     +  promoter       ADH1 promoter: S. cerevisiae ADH1; promoter for alcohol dehydrogenase 1
    762..1202    +  CDS            GAL4 DNA binding domain: DNA binding domain of the GAL4 transcriptional activator; Saccharomyces cerevisiae GAL4 (truncated)
   1213..1231    +  promoter       T7 promoter: promoter for bacteriophage T7 RNA polymerase
   1562..1609    +  terminator     T7 terminator: transcription terminator for bacteriophage T7 RNA polymerase
   1636..1823    +  terminator     ADH1 terminator: S. cerevisiae ADH1; transcription terminator for the S. cerevisiae alcohol dehydrogenase 1 (ADH1) gene
   1871..1887    -  protein_bind   lac operator: The lac repressor binds to the lac operator to inhibit transcription in E. coli. This inhibition can be relieved by adding lactose or isopropyl-β-D-thiogalactopyranoside (IPTG). lac repressor encoded by lacI
   1895..1925    -  promoter       lac promoter: promoter for the E. coli lac operon
   1940..1961    -  protein_bind   CAP binding site: CAP binding activates transcription in the presence of cAMP. E. coli catabolite activator protein
   1974..2066    -  CDS            lacI (fragment): lac repressor; lacI; The lac repressor binds to the lac operator to inhibit transcription in E. coli. This inhibition can be relieved by adding lactose or isopropyl-β-D-thiogalactopyranoside (IPTG).
   2249..2837    -  rep_origin     ori: high-copy-number ColE1/pMB1/pBR322/pUC origin of replication
   3059..3075    +  polyA_signal   bGH poly(A) signal (fragment): bovine growth hormone polyadenylation signal
   3166..3213    -  polyA_signal   HSV TK poly(A) signal: herpes simplex virus thymidine kinase polyadenylation signal (Cole and Stacy, 1985)
   3272..3424    -  CDS            ble (fragment): BLE_KLEPN - Experimental evidence at protein level: Swiss-Prot protein existence level 1. Binding protein with a strong affinity to the bleomycin family of antibiotics. Binds to CL990; an antimitotic-antibiotic compound. From Klebsiella pneumoniae.
   3445..4239    -  CDS            NeoR/KanR: aminoglycoside phosphotransferase from Tn5; aph(3')-II (or nptII); confers resistance to neomycin, kanamycin, and G418 (Geneticin®)
   4240..4344    -  promoter       AmpR promoter: bla
   4371..5713    -  rep_origin     2μ ori: yeast 2μ plasmid origin of replication
   5781..5816    +  CDS            rop (fragment): Rop protein, which maintains plasmids at low copy number; rop
   5918..5967    +  misc_feature   bom (fragment): basis of mobility region from pBR322
   6106..6253    +  promoter       TRP1 promoter: S. cerevisiae TRP1
   6254..6928    +  CDS            TRP1: phosphoribosylanthranilate isomerase, required for tryptophan biosynthesis; S. cerevisiae TRP1; yeast auxotrophic marker
   6979..7030    +  misc_feature   bom (fragment): basis of mobility region from pBR322
   7058..7486    -  rep_origin     f1 ori (sequence partly withheld): f1 bacteriophage origin of replication; arrow indicates direction of (+) strand synthesis
   7490..29      -  CDS            lacZα (fragment) (across the origin): LacZα fragment of β-galactosidase; lacZ fragment
