[The description below was written by a language model from this plasmid's Addgene catalogue record and pLannotate feature annotations shown in this document.]
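Description:
pTL126 is a yeast two-hybrid bait plasmid built on the pGBKT7 backbone, a yeast expression shuttle vector of about 7.5 kb. It carries an insert recorded as Traes_2DL_772C0DE04.1, a gene model from bread wheat (Triticum aestivum). In E. coli the plasmid replicates from a high-copy ColE1/pUC-type origin and is selected with kanamycin through the Tn5 NeoR/KanR aminoglycoside phosphotransferase gene, which is driven by a bla-type promoter. In Saccharomyces cerevisiae it is maintained episomally by the 2μ origin and selected by tryptophan prototrophy through the TRP1 marker and its own promoter. An f1 origin is also present, along with small remnants of lac, rop, bom and ble sequences that are backbone leftovers rather than functional parts.

The expression cassette consists of the yeast ADH1 promoter driving the GAL4 DNA-binding domain, followed by a T7 promoter, the cloning region, a T7 terminator and the ADH1 terminator. The annotation tool did not label the insert itself. The unannotated gap of roughly 330 nt between the T7 promoter and the T7 terminator is where the wheat coding sequence would be expected to sit, presumably in frame with the GAL4 DNA-binding domain, so the insert appears to be short. The T7 promoter also allows in vitro transcription and translation of the insert without the GAL4 domain.

In a two-hybrid assay, the DNA-binding-domain fusion is co-expressed with an activation-domain prey, and an interaction reconstitutes GAL4 activity at reporter genes. The associated publication concerns host-target binding by a conserved blast fungus effector, which suggests this plasmid tests a wheat protein as a candidate target. The record does not state the protein's identity or the cloning method.
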