Addgene plasmid #168360: pTL126
Purpose: pGBKT7 yeast two-hybrid plasmid
Depositing lab: Sophien Kamoun. Depositing organization: Sainsbury Laboratory, Norwich. Publication: A single amino acid polymorphism in a conserved effector of the multihost blast fungus pathogen expands host-target binding spectrum. Bentham AR, Petit-Houdenot Y, Win J, Chuma I, Terauchi R, Banfield MJ, Kamoun S, Langner T. PLoS Pathog. 2021 Nov 10;17(11):e1009957. doi: 10.1371/journal.ppat.1009957. eCollection 2021 Nov. PubMed 34758051.
Backbone
  Vector backbone: pGBKT7
  Vector type: Yeast Expression
Growth in bacteria
  Bacterial resistance: Kanamycin, 50 μg/mL
  Growth temperature: 37°C
  Growth strain: DH5alpha
  Copy number: High Copy
Gene/Insert
  Gene/Insert name: Traes_2DL_772C0DE04.1
  Species: Triticum aestivum
  Cloning method: Unknown
Terms and licenses: Academic/Nonprofit Terms; Industry Terms: Not Available to Industry
How to cite: pTL126 was a gift from Sophien Kamoun (Addgene plasmid # 168360 ; http://n2t.net/addgene:168360 ; RRID:Addgene_168360)
