>Addgene plasmid #168360 | pTL126 | depositor partial sequence | sequence record 326460 | insert
GAATTCCAGCCGGGTAGCGACAAATACCACAAACGCGCCCTGAAAGTGGCAGCCACCGTGAGCGGTGTGG
TGAGCATTACCGTTGCCGGTCGCGATCGCGATCTGCTGGTGGTGATTGGTGATGGTGTGGATGAGAGCCA
CCTGACCAAAAAGCTGAAGAAAGAAGTTGGCGAAGCCGAAATTGTGCAGCTGCGCACCCTGCCGGAAGGT
ACAAGCGCCAGCGGTTATCTGTAAGGATCC
